>Addgene plasmid #198299 | pAWP78-PVCpnf_pvc13-MoonTag | addgene full sequence | sequence record 388731 | Addgene NGS Result
ATTGTCGCACCTGATTGCCCGACATTATCGCGAGCCCATTTATACCCATATAAATCAGCATCCATGTTGG
AATTTAATCGCGGCCTCGAGCAAGACGTTTCCCGTTGAATATGGCTCATAACACCCCTTGTATTACTGTT
TATGTAAGCAGACAGTTTTATTGTTCATGATGATATATTTTTATCTTGTGCAATGTAACATCAGAGATTT
TGAGACACAACGTGGCTTTCGACTTCCGGCAAGCTATACGCGCCCTAGAATTGTCAATTTTAATCCTCTG
TTTATCGGCAGTTCGTAGAGCGCGCCGTGCGTCCCGAGCGATACTGAGCGAAGCAAGTGCGTCGAGCAGT
GCCCGCTTGTTCCTGAAATGCCAGTAAAGCGCTGGCTGCTGAACCCCCAGCCGGAACTGACCCCACAAGG
CCCTAGCGTTTGCAATGCACCAGGTCATCATTGACCCAGGCGTGTTCCACCAGGCCGCTGCCTCGCAACT
CTTCGCAGGCTTCGCCGACCTGCTCGCGCCACTTCTTCACGCGGGTGGAATCCGATCCGCACATGAGGCG
GAAGGTTTCCAGCTTGAGCGGGTACGGCTCCCGGTGCGAGCTGAAATAGTCGAACATCCGTCGGGCCGTC
GGCGACAGCTTGCGGTACTTCTCCCATATGAATTTCGTGTAGTGGTCGCCAGCAAACAGCACGACGATTT
CCTCGTCGATCAGGACCTGGCAACGGGACGTTTTCTTGCCACGGTCCAGGACGCGGAAGCGGTGCAGCAG
CGACACCGATTCCAGGTGCCCAACGCGGTCGGACGTGAAGCCCATCGCCGTCGCCTGTAGGCGCGACAGG
CATTCCTCGGCCTTCGTGTAATACCGGCCATTGATCGACCAGCCCAGGTCCTGGCAAAGCTCGTAGAACG
TGAAGGTGATCGGCTCGCCGATAGGGGTGCGCTTCGCGTACTCCAACACCTGCTGCCACACCAGTTCGTC
ATCGTCGGCCCGCAGCTCGACGCCGGTGTAGGTGATCTTCACGTCCTTGTTGACGTGGAAAATGACCTTG
TTTTGCAGCGCCTCGCGCGGGATTTTCTTGTTGCGCGTGGTGAACAGGGCAGAGCGGGCCGTGTCGTTTG
GCATCGCTCGCATCGTGTCCGGCCACGGCGCAATATCGAACAAGGAAAGCTGCATTTCCTTGATCTGCTG
CTTCGTGTGTTTCAGCAACGCGGCCTGCTTGGCCTCGCTGACCTGTTTTGCCAGGTCCTCGCCGGCGGTT
TTTCGCTTCTTGGTCGTCATAGTTCCTCGCGTGTCGATGGTCATCGACTTCGCCAAACCTGCCGCCTCCT
GTTCGAGACGACGCGAACGCTCCACGGCGGCCGATGGCGCGGGCAGGGCAGGGGGAGCCAGTTGCACGCT
GTCGCGCTCGATCTTGGCCGTAGCTTGCTGGACCATCGAGCCGACGGACTGGAAGGTTTCGCGGGGCGCA
CGCATGACGGTGCGGCTTGCGATGGTTTCGGCATCCTCGGCGGAAAACCCCGCGTCGATCAGTTCTTGCC
TGTATGCCTTCCGGTCAAACGTCCGATTCATTCACCCTCCTTGCGGGATTGCCCCGACTCACGCCGGGGC
AATGTGCCCTTATTCCTGATTTGACCCGCCTGGTGCCTTGGTGTCCAGATAATCCACCTTATCGGCAATG
AAGTCGGTCCCGTAGACCGTCTGGCCGTCCTTCTCGTACTTGGTATTCCGAATCTTGCCCTGCACGAATA
CCAGCTCCGCGAAGTCGCTCTTCTTGATGGAGCGCATGGGGACGTGCTTGGCAATCACGCGCACCCCCCG
GCCGTTTTAGCGGCTAAAAAAGTCATGGCTCTGCCCTCGGGCGGACCACGCCCATCATGACCTTGCCAAG
CTCGTCCTGCTTCTCTTCGATCTTCGCCAGCAGGGCGAGGATCGTGGCATCACCGAACCGCGCCGTGCGC
GGGTCGTCGGTGAGCCAGAGTTTCAGCAGGCCGCCCAGGCGGCCCAGGTCGCCATTGATGCGGGCCAGCT
CGCGGACGTGCTCATAGTCCACGACGCCCGTGATTTTGTAGCCCTGGCCGACGGCCAGCAGGTAGGCCTA
CAGGCTCATGCCGGCCGCCGCCGCCTTTTCCTCAATCGCTCTTCGTTCGTCTGGAAGGCAGTACACCTTG
ATAGGTGGGCTGCCCTTCCTGGTTGGCTTGGTTTCATCAGCCATCCGCTTGCCCTCATCTGTTACGCCGG
CGGTAGCCGGCCAGCCTCGCAGAGCAGGATTCCCGTTGAGCACCGCCAGGTGCGAATAAGGGACAGTGAA
GAAGGAACACCCGCTCGCGGGTGGGCCTACTTCACCTATCCTGCCCGGCTGACGCCGTTGGATACACCAA
GGAAAGTCTACACGAACCCTTTGGCAAAATCCTGTATATCGTGCGAAAAAGGATGGATATACCGAAAAAA
TCGCTATAATGACCCCGAAGCAGGGTTATGCAGCGGAAAAGATCCGTCGACCCTTTCCGACGCTCACCGG
GCTGGTTGCCCTCGCCGCTGGGCTGGCGGCCGTCTATGGCCCTGCAAACGCGCCAGAAACGCCGTCGAAG
CCGTGTGCGAGACACCGCGGCCGCCGGCGTTGTGGATACCTCGCGGAAAACTTGGCCCTCACTGACAGAT
GAGGGGCGGACGTTGACACTTGAGGGGCCGACTCACCCGGCGCGGCGTTGACAGATGAGGGGCAGGCTCG
ATTTCGGCCGGCGACGTGGAGCTGGCCAGCCTCGCAAATCGGCGAAAACGCCTGATTTTACGCGAGTTTT
CCACAGATGATGTGGACAAGCCTGGGGATAAGTGCCCTGCGGTATTGACACTTGAGGGGCGCGACTACTG
ACAGATGAGGGGCGCGATCCTTGACACTTGAGGGGCAGAGTGCTGACAGATGAGGGGCGCACCTATTGAC
ATTTGAGGGGCTGTCCACAGGCAGAAAATCCAGCATTTGCAAGGGTTTCCGCCCGTTTTTCGGCCACCGC
TAACCTGTCTTTTAACCTGCTTTTAAACCAATATTTATAAACCTTGTTTTAACCAGGGCTGCGCCCTGTG
CGCGTGACCGCGCACGCCGAAGGGGGGTGCCCCCCCTTCTCGAACCCTCCCGGCCCGCTAACGCGGGCCT
CCCATCCCCCCAGGGGCTGCGCCCCTCGGCCGCGAACGGCCTCACCCCAAAAATGGCAGCCAAGCTGACC
CGCTAGGGACGTGAAGTCGATTCCTTCGATGGTTAGCAATCAAAGACTCAGAGTGCTGTCTGGAGCGTGA
ATCTAACGGTACGTATCTCGATTGCTCGGTCGCTATTCGCACTCTGCGAAAGTTCGTACCGCTCATTCAC
TAGGTTGCGAATCATGACCAAAATCCCTTAACGTGAGTTTTCGTTCCACTGAGCGTCAGACCCCGTAGAA
AAGATCAAAGGATCTTCTTGAGATCCTTTTTTTCTGCGCGTAATCTGCTGCTTGCAAACAAAAAAACCAC
CGCTACCAGCGGTGGTTTGTTTGCCGGATCAAGAGCTACCAACTCTTTTTCCGAAGGTAACTGGCTTCAG
CAGAGCGCAGATACCAAATACTGTTCTTCTAGTGTAGCCGTAGTTAGGCCACCACTTCAAGAACTCTGTA
GCACCGCCTACATACCTCGCTCTGCTAATCCTGTTACCAGTGGCTGCTGCCAGTGGCGATAAGTCGTGTC
TTACCGGGTTGGACTCAAGACGATAGTTACCGGATAAGGCGCAGCGGTCGGGCTGAACGGGGGGTTCGTG
CACACAGCCCAGCTTGKAGCGAACGACCTACACCGAACTGAGATACCTACAGCGTGAGCTATGAGAAAGC
GCCACGCTTCCCGAAGGGAGAAAGGCGGACAGGTATCCGGTAAGCGGCAGGGTCGGAACAGGAGAGCGCA
CGAGGGAGCTTCCAGGGGGAAACGCCTGGTATCTTTATAGTCCTGTCGGGTTTCGCCACCTCTGACTTGA
GCGTCGATTTTTGTGATGCTCGTCAGGGGGGCGGAGCCTATGGAAAAACGCCAGCAACGCGGCCTTTTTA
CGGTTCCTGGCCTTTTGCTGGCCTTTTGCTCACATGTTCTTTCCTGCGTTATCCCCTGATTCTGTGGATA
ACCGTATTACCGCCTTTGAGTGAGCTGTCGCGAATGCATCTAGATATAATTACATCTTCATCATTCGGTA
TTTTAAATGACATATATCCTCCTTCCGAATAGTTTTAATGGTGATGTTCGATTGGACAGTGTTTTCCATT
ATTAAAATTTTAAGTATCACATCATGTTTAATGAAGGATTGATGTTTATTAGAATATTCATAATAGCTTT
GTCTTTGCCTCTATGTAAATGAAATTGCATAAAAAGCAAATTGCATTATTGGCAATGTACTTATTCTGGA
TTTTTCGGCACGATAAATTATTGGTGTAAGTTTTATATCATGAGTAAAAATTCGGAATGATATTCCTGTC
ATTTTGTGGCGGTAGCGTTACTCAAGATATTATCCTACATCATATGTTGATTATTGTAATCAATCGAGCT
ATTTTTTGTCTAAAAAGGGGCTTTTATGTCTACAAGTACATCTCAAATTGCGGTTGAATATCCTATTCCT
GTCTATCGCTTTATTGTTTCTGTCGGAGATGAGAAAATTCCATTTAATAGTGTTTCAGGATTAGATATTA
GTTATGACACCATTGAATACCGAGATGGTGTTGGTAATTGGTTCAAAATGCCGGGTCAGAGTCAGAGCAC
TAATATCACCTTGCGTAAAGGCGTTTTCCCGGGGAAAACAGAACTGTTTGATTGGATTAACTCTATTCAG
CTTAATCAGGTAGAGAAAAAGGATATTACCATCAGTTTAACTAATGATGCAGGTACCGAATTATTAATGA
CCTGGAATGTTTCTAATGCTTTTCCCACTTCATTGACTTCACCTTCATTTGATGCCACCAGTAATGATAT
TGCAGTACAGGAAATTACGCTGATGGCAGATCGGGTGATTATGCAGGCTGTTTGAAGCATTGATATTTAA
TCATCTCATATAAGGGAACTTTTATGACAACCGTTACCAGTTATCCTGGCGTTTATATTGAAGAATTAAA
TAGCCTGGCCTTGTCAGTTTCAAATAGCGCCACAGCGGTTCCTGTTTTTGCTGTGGACGAACAAAACCAA
TATATTAGTGAAGATAATGCAATCCGTATTAATTCGTGGATGGATTATCTTAATCTGATTGGCAATTTTA
ATAATGAAGACAAATTAGATGTTTCTGTGCGTGCTTATTTTGCCAATGGAGGTGGATATTGTTATCTCGT
CAAAACAACGAGTTTAGAAAAAATTATTCCAACCTTGGATGATGTAACCTTATTGGTTGCTGCGGGCGAA
GATATTAAAACGACAGTAGATGTTTTATGTCAGCCAGGAAAAGGGTTATTCGCAGTCTTTGATGGCCCTG
AAACAGAGTTGACTATCAACGGTGCGGAAGAGGCAAAACAAGCCTATACCGCCACACCATTCGCTGCGGT
TTATTATCCTTGGTTGAAAGCGGATTGGGCTAACATAGATATTCCACCCAGTGCAGTGATGGCGGGAGTT
TATGCATCGGTGGATTTATCCCGTGGTGTATGGAAAGCGCCTGCCAATGTTGCGTTGAAAGGGGGCCTGG
AACCTAAATTTTTAGTCACGGATGAATTGCAGGGTGAATATAACACTGGCCGCGCTATCAATATGATTCG
TAATTTCAGTAACACAGGTACTACGGTTTGGGGTGCAAGAACCCTGGAAGATAAAGACAATTGGCGTTAT
GTTCCAGTGCGACGCTTGTTTAATTCTGTGGAGCGGGATATCAAGCGTGCCATGAGCTTTGCTATGTTCG
AGCCTAATAATCAGCCTACTTGGGAGCGGGTACGGGCGGCGATTAGCAACTACCTTTATAGCCTGTGGCA
ACAGGGGGGATTAGCTGGCAGCAAAGAAGAAGACGCTTATTTTGTGCAAATTGGTAAAGGTATAACGATG
ACACAGGAGCAGATTGATGCAGGGCAAATGATTGTTAAAGTCGGTTTGGCTGCTGTACGGCCTGCGGAAT
TTATCATTCTCCAGTTTACGCAAGATGTAGAACAGCGTTAATCATATGATTATGAGGAGTTATCATGTCT
GCTATTCTGAAAGCGCCTGGCGTTTATATTGAAGAAGACGCTTCCCTAGCGTTGTCTGTCAGTAACAGCG
CGACTGCCGTGCCTGTTTTTATCGGAAAATTTACTCCGACAGTGGTTGATTCAATCCAAGTCTGTACCCG
TATCAGCAACTGGCTTGAATTCACTTCCTCTTTTTCCCTAGCTCCAACAGTTGAGATTGTTGTCCAATCT
AACACTGAATCTGAATCTGAATCTGAAACTTACCACTATATTGAGACAATCAATTTATCTCCAGCTGTGG
AAGCATTGCGACTCTATTTTCAAAATGGCGGAGGAGCTTGCTATATCTACCCATTAAATGATGCTGAAGA
TGAATTGGTTCTGGCGGCCATACCAGAAGTCATTGAACAGAAAGGTGATATTACTCTGTTGGTTTGCCCG
GAACTCGATCTGGATTACAAAACTAAGATCTATGGCGCAGTGAGCTCACTGTTGAATGATAACAAAGTGG
GCTATTTCCTGATTGCGGATAGCAATGATGGAGAATCTGTGTCAGGAGTATGGAATAGTGCTAAGGCCGC
CGCCTATTATCCCCAGTTGGAAACTAACCTAAAATTTTCCACGTTGCCTGGGGATAAGGACATTCGTATC
AGCGGTTATCAGGATGATGATGAAACACATAAACCGAAAAACTTGGATGAGCTCAGGACAATCAACGAGG
CGTTGGCACAGGATATTGATGCAAGATTGCTCGAGGAGAAACAACGTGCTGTCATCATTCCGCCAAGTGC
TGCCATTGCGGGCATTTATTGCCAAACGGATAATCGTCGCGGTGTTTGGAAAGCGCCAGCCAACGTTGCG
CTCACAGGGATCGGGAGTTTGCTTGATAAGGTAGACGATGAACGGCAGGGAGAGATGAATGACAAGGGAA
TCAATGTCATCCGTTCATTTACCGACCGTGGTTTTATGGTCTGGGGAGCCCGTACTTGTGTGGACGCTGC
CAACATCAGCTGGCGTTATATTCCTGTTCGTCGCCTGTTCAATTCCGTTGAACGAGATATCCGCCAGGCG
CTGCGCGCTGTGTTGTTTGAAACTAATAGTCAGCCTACCTGGGTACGTGCTAAGGCTGCCGTTGATCAAT
ATCTTTATACCCTTTGGCAGAAAAATGCATTGATGGGTGCTCGCCCGGAAGAAGCTTATTTTGTGCAAAT
TGGTCAGGATATCACCATGTCCGAGGCTGATATTAAACAGGGTAAGATGATCATGACTGTTGGTTTGGCA
GCAGTGCGGCCAGCTGAGTTCATCATTCTGCAATTTACGCAGGATGTTGTTCAGTAATCTCCATGACTAA
ACGCCAGGCACTGTATTGACAGTGCCTACTCTAACCATCTTGGAGGAGGTGATGATGATGGAGAGACTCC
AACCGGGTGTGACTTTAACAGAAAGTATAATCACGATGGGTCAGCAAGAGATACCCAGTGCTGTGCCGGT
GTTTATTGGTTACACCGTTCGTTATCCGGAACAATCGGAAGCATCAGTCCGTATCGACAGTTTGGCCGAG
TATACCAGCCTGTTTGGTGACGACCATGTGATGATGTTTGCTGTCAGGCACTATTTTGATAATGGCGGGC
AACAGGCATTTGTTTTACCCCTGAAGGACAATATGCCATCAGTGGAGATGACCACAGCTGAAGCGGAAAA
TCTGATAGCCGCATTGCGCTCTGCTACGGTTAGCGAAGCCATTGGTGGGCATAGTCAGATTACACTGATT
TTGGTACCGGATATGGCTCGGCTTAATGACAGTGATATTGATGACTCCTCAACCCAGGTAAGCCTGTGGT
CCCAAGGCTGGGAGGCGCTGCTGCAATTGAGTCAGGTTAGGCCCAACCTCTTTGTGCTGTTAGATGCGCC
GGATAATGTTGAACAGGCGCAGAAGTGTATGACAACGCTATCGTCAGATTATCGTCAATGGGGGGCAGCA
TATTGGCCTCGTCTGGAAACTACCTATCAGAAAGAAATATCTGGCAAGGACAATGAATCTCAGGGAATTT
TCCAGGGGACTGTTCTGTCACCCACAGCCGCGGTCGCAGCGGTAATTCAACGCACGGATAACGACGCGGG
TGTTTGGAAAGCACCGGCCAATATTGCCTTATCCCAGGTTATTCGACCTGTTAAATCTTATCTTCAGGGA
AGTGTACTGTTTAACAGCAGCGGCACTTCGCTCAATGTGATCCGCAGTTTCCCAGGTAAGGGCATACGGG
TATGGGGATGCCGCACTCTGGAAAACACGGATAATACGCAGTGGCGCTATCTGCAAACACGTCGGCTGGT
TTCCTATGTAACAGCGCATTTGACCCAATTGGCTCGCATGTATGTCTTCGAGCCAAATAATGAACTTACC
TGGATGAAGTTAAAAGGACAAAGTTACAACTGGTTACGGCAATTATGGTTGCAGGGTGGCTTGTATGGTT
CACAGGAGGATGAGGCATTTAACATTCTGTTAGGCGTAAACGAGACGATGACTGAGGATGATGTTCGTGC
AGGAAAAATGATCATGAAAGTTGAGTTGGCTGTGTTGTTTCCTGCCGAATTTATTGAGATCAGTTTGGTG
TTTAATACCCAAACAGAGGCGCTGTCTTAAGAAGGAAAAAGTACGATGAACGATTATTACACACCCGTGG
TATCCCATCGTTTTATGGCGAGTTTTATTTTTAACCGCATTCCCGATCCGCTGGATATTCGTTTTCAGCG
TATCTCTGGCCTTAGTCGGGAACTACAGGTGACTCAGTACAGTGAGGGAGGAGAAAATGCCCGTAATAAC
TATTTAGCTGAGAAAATCCAACACGGTACGTTGACTTTGGAACGGGGCGTGATGACAGTCTCGCCATTGA
CCTGGATGTTTGATCGGGTATTGAGTGGTGAAAAAATCGCTTATGCCGATGTGGTGGTGATGCTACTGAA
TGAAAATTCACTGCCATTGTCCAGTTGGACGTTGAGCAATGCGCTGCCGGTACGCTGGCAAACCAGCGAC
TTTGACGCTAACAGCAATGCCATATTGGTGAATACCCTTGAATTGCGTTACCAGGATATGCGCTGGCTTG
GAGTCAAAATATGACAGTAGAAATCAGAGAGTTACTTATCCAGGCAAAGGTAGTGCCATCAACACGACCG
ACTGAATCAGAACGGCAAAACCATTCTTTGATACAGGAAAGTCTGGATGAGGCGACTTGGGTGGAAACGA
TAAAACGCGAAGTGTTGGCCGCATTACGCGATGAGGAAGGGTGGCGTCCATGAGTCTGATTGAACGTGGT
TTAGCTAAGCTGACAATTAATGCTTATAAGGATAGGGAAGGGAAGATACGGGCAGGAACGTTGCAGGCCA
TGTATAACCCTGACTCCTTGCAACTGGATTACCAAACGGATTATCAGCAATCCCAAGCGATTAATAGCGA
AAAGCAAAGTAGCATTTATGTACAGGCCAAGCCCGCAGGGTTATCACTTGAATTAATTTTTGATGCCACG
ATGCCGGGTAACAAAACCCCCATTGAAGAGCAGCTCATGCAGCTCAAGCAACTGTGCAGTGTGGATGCAA
CCAGTAACGAGACGCGATTCCTGCAAGTTAAATGGGGCAAAATGCGTTGGGAAAGTCGGGGTTACTTTGC
TGGCAGGGCCAAGAGTTTGTCTGTGAATTACACTTTGTTTGATCGTGATGCGACTCCCTTGAGGGTACGG
GTAATATTGGCATTAGTGGCTGATGAAAGTCTGGTGTTGCAGGAGACTGAACAAAATCTGCAATCTCCGG
CAAAAATCGCATTACGCATACAGGATGGGGTATCTCTGGCTCTGATGGCAGCCAGTACGGCATCAACATT
GTCAGGCGGTGTGGATTATCTGACGCTGGCCTGGCAAAACGGTCTGGATAATCTCAATGGGTTCGTTCCG
GGTGAAATATTGCAGGCCACCAGGGGAGACGAATCATGAGCCACCAACTGAAAATTATTGCAGATGGTAA
GGCACTGTCACTTTTGGCCGCGGTAGATGTGGACACCTGTTATCGGGTTAACAGTATACCTTCTGCGACA
TTGAAACTGAGCGTACCGGATAGGCCACTCTCTTCTTTCAGTCAGACGGATGTTCAGACAGAACTGGCCC
ACTGTCAGGTAGGGAAAACCCTGCGTCTGGAATTGATTGATGGTAGCAAAAAATGGGTGCTGTTTAATGG
TCTTATTACCCGTAAGGCTCTGAGAATTAAGAATAAGCAATTATTGCTCACTCTGGTTGTCAAGCATCGG
TTGCAACTGATGGTGGATACCCAGCATTCACAGCTGTTTAAAGACAAAAGCGAAAAAGCGATCTTAAGCA
CGCTATTGAATCAGACCGGAATCAATGCTCGCTTCGGAAAGATAGCGGCGTTAGATCAAAAGCATGAACA
GATGGTGCAATTTCGTTGTTCAGACTGGCATTTTCTGTTGTGCCGACTGTCGGCAACCGGTGCATGGTTG
TTACCTGCCATAGAAGACGTTCAGTTTGTTCAACCTGATGCTCTGAAATCAAACTCAGCCTATACCTTGA
AGAGCAGGGGGGATGAGAACAAAGACATCGTTGTCAAGGATGCTTACTGGCAGTTTGACAATCAAATCAA
CCCCGCTTTGCTGGAAGTCAGTGGCTGGGATATCAGTAAGCAGCAGGTACAATCAGGCGGTCGCTACGGA
AAAATCGCGTTGGGTAAGGCGGCACTCTCTCCTGATGGATTGGCATCCCTTAATAAAACGGGTTGGGACA
TTTGTTATAGCAGTCCGTTAACAACCCAGGAAAGCGGTTATCTGGCACAGGGATTATTGCTTAACCAGCG
CATTTCTGGGGTGACAGGAGAATTTTTGCTCAAAGGAGATGGGCGTTACCAGTTGGGAGACAACATTCAG
CTGACTGGATTTGGTTCACAGTTAGATGGTACGGCAAGCATTACTGAGGTTCGCCACCGTCTTAATCGGC
GAATTGATTGGGAAACCACGGTGAGCATTGGTTTACAACATGAATATTTGCCGATATTACCTGATGCTCC
CGAACTACATATTGCGACAGTAGCGAAATATCAGCAGGACAGTGCGGTGTTAAACCGTATCCCCATTATT
CTGCCGGTACTGAATCGTCCCAATGAATTTTTGTGGGCCAGATTGGGGAAACCTTATGCTAGCCATGAAA
GCGGTTTCTGTTTTTACCCAGAGCCAGGTGACGAAGTTATTATTGGTTTTTTTGAAAATGATCCGCGTTA
TCCAGTTATTTTAGGTGCTATGCATAATCCGAAAAATAAGGCCCCTTTTGAACCAACCCAAGATAATAGG
GAAAAAGTATTGATCGTTAAAAAAGGTGAAGCGCAACAACAATTAGTCATTGATGGCAAAGAGAAAATGA
TCCGAATTAATGCGGGTGAAAATCAAATAATGCTTCAGCAAGATAAAGACATTTCTCTGTCAACGAAAAA
AGAATTAACACTGAAAGCGCAGACAATGAATGCCACGATGGATAAATCATTGGCAATGTCCGGGAAAAAC
AGTGTTGAAATCAAAGGCGCAAAAATTAATCTTACCCAATGAAAGGTGACGATGAATGGAAAATCAAATA
CTGACACAACTCTATGGTCGTGGTTGGGCTTTTCCTCCGGTCTTTTCCCTTGAAAAGGGGGTAGAGATGG
CTGAAGGGGCGGAAGATGTGAGACAAAGTTTGCAGATTCTGTTTAGTACTGAGCCGGGGGAACGTCTTAT
GCGTGAAAATTATGGCTGCGGATTAAATGATTTTATGTTTGAAAATATCCGCAATGAACTTATTGCTGAA
ATTGAATCCCATATCCATGACAACGTATTACGATATGAACCCCGGGCTGATATGACTGATATTCAGGTTC
GTCAATCCCCTGGCATGGGGAATACTTTGCAAGTGCAGGTCATGTATCGCCTGAGAGGGAGTGATATCAA
TCAACAAATCCAGGGAGTACTTGCACTGAGTGAAGGCCGGGTGACGGAGGTAGTATGAGTGAAGCGATTG
TGGTGGATGGTGACGTGTTACAGTTTGATCCCAACTTTGGCAATCGGCAGGTGACGGTTCCCAGCCCAGG
AAAAATTAGCGGCACAGGACATGCGCAGGTAAGTGGAAAAAAAGTGTGTATTCTGGGGGATGAGAAACAG
GTCAGGGTTTCTGCAACCTATATTACAACAACACATACTACGCCGGGAACAGGAACCATTACTATCAGTG
CTCTGGATGCTGGCCAGCAGGCCCTTCAGTGTACCAGTGGGGCGGCTTTAATTATCAAGGGGCAGCAATT
TACGGCGATGTTTACGCCTGAATTGCCAGCCATGAATAATACAGTGACTCCGCCACAACCGGATGTTACG
ACACCTTCATCAGGAAAAGGACGTTTTATCACTCAACAAAATTTTGCTACCGTAAATTAGAGTATTGACT
GAATTAAATAGAATTAACGAAGGTGTAAATAATTATTTATTTGCTGACGAATCGCTGTGACAAATAAACA
CAGGTGATGTTATGGAATTAAATGAGTTAACTAACAAATTGTCAAATTTGGTGCCAATGACCGATTTTAA
ATTAGATAATCGAGCCAGTTTGCAATTGCTTAAATATATTGAAGCGTATACGAAGATAATACCCTTTAAT
TCTGGCGATAAATATTGGAATGACTTTTTCTTTATGTCAGGAAATACGCCAGAGAAACTTGCAAAATTAT
ATCAGAAAGAAATAGAACCCAATGGGGAGTTATTACCTCAGCAGGCTTTTTTGTTGGCGGTTTTGCGTTT
ATTGGAAACACCAATATCCTTATTAAATGTATTACCTGCTGCTCATCGTGAGCTCTATTATCGGGAGCTT
TTAGGCTTGTCTTCCCATGCGGCACAGCCTGATCAGGTTGCTTTATCTATGGAACTGAATTCGACAGTGA
TGGAACAGCTGCTCCCTGAAGGAACCCTGTTTGAGGCTGGTCAGGATGAACAAGGCAATGCATTGCAATA
TGCCCTGGATGCCAGTTTGCTGGCTAATCGTGGATATATCAGTGACTTGCGCTGGTTACGGAATGACGGG
GAAAAGCAATGGGTTACTTCTGCTCCATGGGATTTACAGGCACAGGTGTCACTGCCGTCTGATGGGATAC
GATTATTTGGTAAGACAAATAGTGATCAGCAGGTATTTGGTGGGGTGTTGATAACGTCATCACTTCTGGC
GATGGAAGCGGGGATAAGGAAGATCATTGTTACTTTTGAGCAGGAGATGAACACCCAAGAACTGGTGGCA
CAGGTCAGCAGTGGAAATCAATGGCTAACATTGACGTCTGAGGTAAATAAGAAAGAGGTCACACTGACAC
TGTCAGACAAAGAACCGGCAATCAGTGCGCCAGAGGATCTGGATAATCTCTTTTTCACGCAACCGGTACT
CAGGCTACAGGGAAAGGATAGTCAGGCACTGCCGGAGGTGACGGGTATCAGCGTTTCGGAAAAGGATGAT
ACTAAGGATACCTCTTTTGAGATGTATCACTTAACACCATTTGGTTATAGCAGTGATATAGAGCCATTGG
AGGAAAATCCAGCGTTATATTTAGGCTTTACTGATGTAAAGCCAGGGCAAACACTGGCGCTGTATTGGAA
ATTAAAATCCCCGCAGCAACCAACCGTTTCCTGGTATTACCTGGATCAACATAATCAATGGGCTGAATTG
GATTCATGGGTCAGTGATGGAACCCAGAATCTGTATCAGGATGGTACTTGGCACGTTGAGTTGCCTGTGG
ATGCATCCAATCAGGCAGAGCAGATGCCAGTTGGACGCTATTGGTTGCGGGCAGTGGTGGAGGTACCCGC
TCATGAGGGGGCGTTGGGGAAGGCTCCTTGGCTATATGGTCTAATCTATAACGCCATGACGGCAACCTTG
GTTAATGTAGATAGCATCAGTGACAGCCATTTCTTAACCCCTTTGCCTGCCAGCAGCATACAGCGGCCCG
TTGAACCCATCATTGTGTTGGCATCGGTCAACCAGCCTTGGGCATCATGGGGTGGACGTATACCTGAATC
CTACAGTGCCTTTTTTGAACGGATAGCTCAAAACCTGTCTCATCGAAACCGGTCCTTAACCTGGGGAAAT
ATGGTGACATTACTCAAAGAGCGTTATGTCAGCATCTTTGATGTTAAGTATCCAGGTAATGATGAACTCA
CCAGAGTGCCAGCATTGGAGCAGCAGCAACTAACAGTGATTCCAGCAAACCGGTACAACGATAGCGATGA
TTCTCTGCGTCCGGTACTGAATCCTGCTCGTCTGCAAGAGATGGCTGATTGGTTGCAGCAGAAAGACTCT
CCCTGGGCCTCTATTGAGGTCAGGAATCCAGAATACTTGGATGTGAAAATCCATTACGAGGTGATTTTTA
AACCTGATGTGAACGAAGATTTTGGCTATCGCCAGCTACAGCAGCAACTGTGTGAGGTGTATATGCCTTG
GAGCATAGATGAGCAGCGGCCCGTTGTATTGAATAACAGCATTAATTATTTCCAGTTGTTAGCCACTATT
CAACAGCAACCGCTGGTTGAGCGAGTCACTCGTCTGACACTACATCGGGCTGATTCTTCTGATGAGAGTG
ATGGTACAGCATCTGTGGAAGCCAAAGATAATGAAGTGCTTATTTTAGTCTGGGAAGAGGACGATAATCT
GCAATACCGAGGAAATGACTATGAGTAATCAGGATGCACTGTTTCATAGCGTTAAAGACGATATTCACTT
TGATACCTTGCTGGAACAAGCTCATCAGGTGATTGAAAAACAGGCTGAAAAACTGTGGAGTGATACGGCA
GAGCATGATCCGGGTATCACATTTTTGCAGGGAATCAGTTACGGTGTGTCAGATTTGGCTTACCGACATA
CATTACCCCTGAAAGATTTACTGACTCCGGCGCCGGATGAGCAGCAGCAAGAGGGAATTTTTCCTGCCGA
ATTTGGCCCGCATAATACACTGACTTGTGGGCCGGTGACAGCGGATGATTATCGCAAGGCATTGTTAGAT
CTACACAGCAGCGACAGCCTGGATGGTACTCAGCAGGATGAGGGGGATTTTCTGTTCCGGAGTGTGCAAC
TGGTGCGTGAACCGGAAAAACAGCGTTATACCTATTGGTATGATGCAACCAAGAGGGAATATAGCTTTGT
CAACAGTGAAGGGGCTAAAGAGTTTACCTTGCGGGGGAATTACTGGTTGTATCTGGAACCAACCCGTTGG
ACTCAGGGTAATATTGCCGCTGCTACCAGACAACTGACAGAATTTTTGACTAAAAATCGCAATATTGGTG
AATCTGTCAGCAACATTATCTGGCTACAACCGGTTGATCTGCCACTGTTGCTGGATGTTGAACTGGATGA
TGATGTAGGTGCACAGGATGTCCCCGGTATTTTTGCGGCGGTGTATAGCACCGCAGAGCAGTATCTGATG
CCTGGAGCACAGCGTTACCGTACGGAAGTACTGCAAAATGCTGGGATGAGCAATGATCAAATCTTCGAAG
GTCCATTATTGGAACATGGCTGGATACCAGAGCTGCCGGCAGCCCGTGATTATACTCAAAGGCTCACTCT
CAATCTTAGCCGGTTGGTAAATAGTCTGCTTGAGATTGAGGGCATTAAACATGTGAATCGTCTTCGTCTG
GATGATAGCTTCGATAAAACTGCTATTGAACCCGTTAAGGGGGATACCTGGTCGTGGTCGATCAAAGAGG
GCTATTATCCACGTCTTTGGGGAGAAGACCCACTTAACCAATTGGCGCAACAAAATGGCCCGCTTAGGGT
GATAGCCAAAGGAGGGATTAGCGTCAGTGTGAGTAAAGAGCAAATCCAGGCCAGTTTACCCAGTCAATCA
CTGATTCAAAATGAGCCGGTAATATTGGCTTACGGCCAGCACCGTGACGTTGGCAGCTATTATCCCGTCA
GTGATACTTTGCCGCCTTGCTATGGACTACAACATTCTTTGTCTGAAAGTGAACACTTATTGCCACTTCA
TCAATTTATGTTGCCATTTGAACAATTATTGGCCTGTGGTTGTCAACAGATAGCCATGCTCCCGCGGTTA
CTGGCTTTTCAGCGCGAAGGTTATGAGGTTTGGGGTGATCAGTGGCCCTTTAAGTCAGGCTCAGTGAATG
ATGACGCCCATCAAGATTATGCCCCTGCATTAAAGGATTTGTTAGGACAGATTGCGCTGGATAGTGATCA
TGAATTGGATATTATTAATTACTTGCTGGGTTACTTTGGCACACAGCGGGCACCGCGTACCTTTACGACA
CAACTCGATGATTTTCGTGCGGTCCAACAGGGTTATCTGGCCCAGCAACCGACATTGACTTACCACCGCT
CCAATATTCGTATCGATCAGGTATCGTCGCTACAAAAACGTATTGCTGCTCGCATGGGGCTGGGCGGTGA
GTTGTTTAAACCTCAACCGGATCTGAGCCAACTGCCTTTTTATTTGATTGAACATCGAGCGTTGCTGCCA
GTCAAACCCAATAGTCAGTTTGATAAGGAACAGAAACCAGCCTCGGTGACAGAGGAGGGGGGCAGCCAAA
CAGGTCAACATTATGTGGTCATTGAACAGAAGGGCATTGATGGCAAGCTGACACAGGGGCAAGTGATCAA
TTTAATTCTGTATGAAGGAGAGCAGGGAGAAACCCAATTTACGATACGCGGTCAGATGGTATTCAAAACC
GAGGGGGATAAGTTTTGGTTGGATGTGAATAATAGTGCGCAACTGGAATATAATCTGGCGCGGGTAATGA
CAGCAGCCAAGGCGAGTAAACTCTTTTGGCAAAACAGCCCGGTATGGATGGAGGATATGGGCTATCGTCT
GGCCTATGCTAGTGACCAATCCTCATTGCCTGTGAATCAACGGCGCTTGACCCGCACAGTGCAAACTCCA
TTCCCGCCGATGGTTGTTGTAGGTAGCGAAATCACCCTGTTAAAGCAGGTGGGGATAGTCAATTTAAAAA
AAGCGGAGTCAGAAAAACTTTATGCAAAAGTTGTTAGCTTTGATCGCATTGAAGGGACCTTGATTATTGA
GCGTTTGGGTAATTCCACTCTGGCTTTTCCTACCTCGGAAGAGGCGTGGCGGTATAGTTGGTATTTTTCG
GGGGAGAAATATGAAAGGACTGACCGCTTTTCATTTGTGATTAGCGTAGTAGTGAACAGTGACTTAATTA
AATTGCCCGGTGTTGATCCCTATAAATTGGAAGAATGGGTGAAAGAAACGATTCTTACCGAATTTCCAGC
TCATATTTCTATGATTATCCATTGGATGGATCGGGAAGCCTTTTTAAATTTCGCCAATACCTATCAGCGT
TGGCAAAATAATGGTACGCCACTGGGGGATGCGGCTTATTCCATTCTAGAAAGTTTGACACTTGGTAAAT
TGCCATCTGCCTTAAAAGGTGTTGGCACAATGCGTATTGCCACATCTAGTCAAAGAGAAGAAGTGGTGGG
TAGTAATGGTGATCAATGGAATACAGATGGAATAACCCAGAATGAATTATTCTATGTTCCTAAAGAGAGC
TAGGAAAAATAAATATCTGCCACTAATGATGTTGAATTAAATATGTTTTCTGGAGTTAATCATGAACGAA
ACTCGTTATAATGCAACTGTACAAGAACAACAAACATTATCTAATCCAAAAGCTGTTGGACCTGACATCG
ATAAATTAAAGGATAAATTTAAAGAGGGCAGTATTCCCCTGCAAACCGATTTCAATGAGTTAATTGATAT
TGCCGATATTGGACGTAAAGCCTGTGGTCAAGCGCCACAACAAAATGGCCCAGGAGAAGGATTGAAATTG
GCTGATGACGGTACGCTTAATTTAAAAATAGGCACTTTTTCCAATAAAGACTTTTCTCCATTAATATTAA
AAGATGATGTTTTATCTGTAGATCTTGGTAGTGGTCTGACTAATGAAACCAATGGAATCTGTGTCGGTCA
GGGCGATGGTATTACAGTTAACACTAGCAATGTAGCTGTAAAACAAGGTAACGGAATTAGCGTTACTAGT
AGTGGTGGTGTTGCCGTTAAAGTTAGTGCTAATAAGGGACTTAGCGTTGATAGTAGTGGTGTTGCAGTTA
AAGTTAATACTGATAAGGGAATTAGCGTTGATGGTAATGGTGTTGCAGTTAAAGTTAATACTAGTAAAGG
AATTAGCGTTGATAATACAGGTGTTGCAGTTATAGCTAATGCTAGTAAGGGAATTAGCGTTGATGGTAGT
GGTGTTGCAGTTATAGCTAATACTAGTAAAGGAATTAGCGTTGATGGTAGTGGTGTTGCAGTTATAGCTA
ATACTAGTAAAGGAATTAGCGTTGATAATACAGGTGTTGCAGTTATAGCTAATGCTAGTAAGGGAATTAG
CGTTGATGGTAGTGGTGTTGCAGTTATAGCTAATACTAGTAAAGGAATTAGCGTTGATGGTAGTGGTGTT
GCAGTTATAGCTAATACTAGTAAAGGAATTAGCGTTGATAGTAGTGGTGTTGCAGTTAAAGTTAAAGCTA
ATGGCGGAATTAAAGTAGATGCTAATGGTGTTGCAATTGATCCTAATAATGTACTCCCCAAGGGAGTGAT
TGTAATGTTCTCTGGCAGTACTGCACCAACTGGTTGGGCGTTATGTGATGGCAATAATGGTACACCAAAT
TTAATCGATCGATTTATTTTAGGTGGGAAAGGGACTGATATTAATGGAGTGAGTACTAATACAGCTTCAG
GTACTAAAAATAGTAAGTTATTCGATTTCAGTTCTGATGAAGCTACATTAACTATTGATGGTAAAACACT
GGGGAGAGGTGGCTCTGGTGGTAAAAACGAACAAGAACTGCTGGAACTGGATAAATGGGCAAGCCTGGGC
GGTTCTGGCGGCCACGATCATGATATTAAGATAACGGGCACAGGAAAACATTCTCACAAAAACAAAGTAA
CAGTCCCTTATTATATTCTGGCTTTCATCATAAAGCTTTAATATATATGAAAAATTGAAAATATAAATTA
TCCATTAATAATAAAGAGGATATTAGCATGACTTCGGAGCCAAATCTGTTAAACCGGATTACAATTACTA
TTGAAGCTAATAATCAACAAGTAGCTAGAAAAGTATTGCATGGCTCCTTGCTTAATCAAGCTAATATAAA
TAAATTATTTAATTCATACTTTAATGAATATGAAATTAATAGGGGTGTTTATTTAGAAACATTAATCCTG
AATCTTGGTACGATAAATTTCCATGATTTTAATTCATTGTTTCCTACTCTCCTAAAAGCTGCATTGAATA
AAGAATTCAGTCAATATCAGATAAACAACCATAGGGAAGAAATGCTATTTAATGAGACAATATCAAATCA
AGCTACTGATAAGTCTTACATATTTGGCGATAACAAATTAATTGATGCAGAGAATTTCATTCACTTTTTA
TATCAAAAGCATTCCACATTAAATCTAGTAGAAGCAATGGGAAATAATGGTATTGAAAAATTAACAAATC
AGTTAACACAAATAGAAAATAAATTTGCGTTATTATTGGCAAAAAGTTGTTTGTCTGAGGAAGGCTTAAA
ACGACTCTTGGCTATCAAACAACCCGATTTATTAATCGCTATCAATCGCAGATTATCTGAAAGAATAAAT
AGACCACAATATCAGGAGAAGCTTGTTTCCTGCGGACAACTGATATTTAGTGCTCTGGGATATATACAAC
AGTACAATATACAGGAAATTCCTAAACCGGATGAAAAAGTTATTGCACGCATAACAACTGAACTTAATAA
TAATGGTTTGCTTAATACAATACCTATTATTACACTATTTCGTCAGAGTGGGATTAACGATTCATCACTA
AATGATTGGCTAAAGAAAATCTGGCAGGTGAGATCAATTTCACAGTTATGCAGAAAGTATCTTTCTGCTA
AGGAATACCAATATCTGTCAGAACATTTTGTTTCAAAGAGCGTCGATAAAAATAGATATGATGAAGAGCC
CGTAAATCAGAGCATATTATCAAGGTTGAATAATAATTCCATTAAAGAAGGAAATAATCACAGTCAACTC
TGTACTCTCAGTAGACTATATTCTGAACCCGTTGTATTACCTGAACAAACCATTCTACGTCAGGTTAGTA
ATACAGTAGATCAGAGCATATTATCAAGGTTGAATAATGCCTCCATTAAAGAAGGAAATAACCAAAGTCA
ACTTCGCACTCTCAGTAGACTATATTCTGAGCCCGTTGCATTACCTGAACAAACCATTCCACGTCAGGTT
AGTAATACAGGTATATTAATTCTATGGCCAATGCTACCTACACTATTTAACCAGCTTGGTCTACTTGAGA
AAAAGAAATTTATCCATCGTCAGGCCCAGTTTAATGCCGTTGATTTTCTTGATTACCTGATTTGGGGAAC
CGAAGATGTGAAAGTGGAACGAAAGGTTTTGAATAATGTTCTATGTGGGTTAATGGCTGATGAAATTACT
GAACCAATGCCTATTGAACCAGAAAAACAATGGATAATAATTCAATGGCTGGACGCTATTATCTCCCAAC
TTTCTGGCTGGAAAAAGTTAAGTCGTAATGACGTCCGTCAATTATTTCTACAACGACCAGGAGAATTACT
GATCAATGAACAGGAAATTAAAATCACAATACAGCAACAACCATTTGATGCTCTGTTAACTGATTGGCCG
TGGCCAATGAATATGGCTTGTTTTAGCTGGTTGAGTCAACCATTAACCATTACGTGGTTATAACCATTGA
CCACAATGACTTAGTCTGAGTAAAAAATATGAATATATCGCCTGTTTTTTATGATTCATTGAATCAGGAT
AACGACCGTGATCTATCGTTTTTATTTAGCGAACTGGAACGAATAGATCTCGCTCTTCAACACCATTTTT
ATTGTGTAGAAAGTCAGCGAAGTGAGCTCCTGGATGAGTTTCTGCTCACTGAGGCGGAAGTGGTGACCAG
GCTGGATAAGCCACTTGGTAAACCTCATTGGATAAATGATGATTATCTGGCGATATCGCAAAAGGGCAAT
GTAAGCCTAATGGCAGCGTCCAGATTAATGGATCTGATCGAACGCTTTGAACTGACTGATTTTGAGCGCG
ATGTTTTACTATTAGGCTTATTGCCCCATTTTGATAGCCGCTATTATCGACTGTTTTCGCTGATTCAAGG
GGGACAACAGGGTCGATTACCTTCTTTTGCGCTGGCATTGGAACTGTTTTGCCACTCGGCGCTGGAGAAA
CAGGTACAGCAAGCGAGTTTTCTGCACCGGGCACCTTTGATGGGTTGCCAGCTATTATCCATCGATACTA
GTCAAAAAACGCTGGCCTGGCTCCAGACTCCCTTTATTACTGACAGCGGGGTATATCACTTTTTACTGGG
GCATCACTACATTATGCCGGCTTTAGAACATTGTGCTGAGTGGTTAACACCGACAGGGATTGGCTGTTAT
CCTGAAGGATTAAAACAAGTACTGGGTAACGTATTGTTATCTGACAACGATAATATTAGACCGATTGTCT
TATTACGGGGAATGGCCGGCAGTGCCAGAGCTTATACCATTACTAATATGATGGCTTCAGAAGGGAAGCA
AACACTGCTGGTAGATATATCCAAACTTGCTGATAGCGATGAAAAAAACATTATTCTTCAGATAAAGCAT
ATTTTGCGGGAAACCCGCATGCATGGAGCATGTTTATTATTACGGAATTTTTGCTTGTTAGTGGAACAGA
ATAAACAACTATTGGACTCCCTGTCAGAGTTATTGAATCAACCTGAATTAAGAATTGTTTGCCTGATTGA
GCCTTATTCCCCATTGGTATGGCTGAAAAAGATACCGGTATTACTGATTGAGATGCCACTTTTAACGCCT
GCGGAAAAAGCCAGATTGTTAATTGCCAGCTTACCGGATAATTGTTCCGAGGATATTGATACGATAACTT
TAAGCCAGCGTTACACTTTTAACCCAGAAACCCTGCCATTGATTTTGCAAGAGGCCCAGCTTTATCAACA
GCAGCGAGATCCGCTGGATATCTTGCAGCAATGCGATATACGCCAGGCATTAAATTTGCGTGCTCAACAA
AATTTCGGTCAATTGGCACAGCGGATTATTCCTAAGCGCTCATTAAAGGATTTATTGGTATCCGATGAGA
TTGCTCAGCAGTTACGGGAAATACTCATAGCAATTAAGTATCGGGAACAGGTTCTGGCGGGAGGGTTTAA
AGATAAAATTGCCTATGGCACTGGTATCAGCGCCCTGTTTTATGGTGATTCAGGCACTGGAAAAACCATG
GCAGCAGAAGTGATTGCTGACCACATTGGCGTTGACTTAATAAAAGTGGATTTATCTACAGTAGTGAATA
AATACATCGGTGAAACAGAAAAAAACTTATCCCGTATTTTCGATTTGGCGGAACAGGATGCAGGGGTATT
ATTCTTTGATGAAGCTGACGCACTGTTTGGTAAACGCAGTGAAACTAAAGATTCCCAGGACAGACATGCC
AATATTGAAGTTTCTTACTTATTACAGCGCCTGGAGAATTACCCGGGTCTGGTCATTTTATCCACCAATA
ATCGTGGTCATTTAGACAGTGCTTTTAATCGTCGTTTTACTTTCATTACCCGTTTTACTTACCCGGATGA
AAAAATCCGTAAAAAAATGTGGCAGGAAATTTGGCCTAGAAATATAAAAATATCGGAAGATATCGATTTT
AACGAATTAGCTCAACGAACAAGCGTGACTGGCGCGAATATCCGCAATATTGCTTTATTGTCTTCATTCT
TTGCTTCAGAGCAGGGGAATGATGAAGTCAGTAATGAAAATATTGAAATTGCATTGAAGCGTGAATTAGC
TAAAGTCGGACGATTAACATTTTAAAAGTTATCACAATGAAAGTATTGAAATATTAAATAAATTTATTAC
CAAAAAGTTATCACGATATAATTTAAGAGAGGTTTTTTATGTTAAACACGCAAACTATTATTGATGTCAA
TAAGGCAATGGATGCCATGCTGCGCGCATATCTGAATCAAGATATTGCCATTCGTTTTGATCTACCTGAA
TTGGATACTATGCAATCTGATGCGATGGTAAGTATCTTTCTTTATGACATTCATGAAGATTTACAGCTTC
GCTCGGCAGAATCAAGAGGGTTTGATGTTTATGCCGGGAGGTTATTGCCTGGTTGGGTAAATATTAAATG
TAACTATCTGATTACCTATTGGGAAGCTTCTAAGCCAGCGACTGATGCCAGCAGTCCGGATAGCCAACCT
GATAACCAGGCAATACAAGTGATGTCACAAGTATTAAATGCCTTGATTAATAATCGTCAATTGGCAGGTA
TTCCTGGTGCTTATACTCAGGTTGTACCGCCTAAAGAGAGTTTAAATAGCCTGGGGAATTTCTGGCAATC
ACTGGGTAATCGCCCACGGCTTTCTCTCAATTATTCAGTGACAGTACCTGTTAGCCTAAACGATGGTCAG
GATAGCGCGACTCCGGTTACCGCGGTTTCTTCTACAGTGGAACAAACGGCATCGCTCAGTCAAGAAGTGG
TTAGTCATGCTTTACGCGAATTACTCATTACGGAATTAGGAGGAGGAGAGGATAACCGGTTGGTACTGAG
TAAAGTTGAATTATCCGCAGTGAAAGAGACGATGACTCAAGACAGTCCGGCTCAGATGATTATATTGTTG
TCTGTTTCAGGCATTACACGACAGGAATATTTGAAGGAAATTGATAATATCTTTGATCGTTGGGTAAATA
ATGCTGAAGTTATTACCACTATTGATGATTGTGGGATTAGAATTGAAAGTATAACGAAAGATAATCTTGT
AGGAATTTAAATTTTTTTAATTAAATAAAGGAATTAATATTGATTTGATAGAGCATGTAATCAATAACTT
CTATGAAAATGTTGAAAAACAATACACGGAAACACTTAACTTACAATTAAATTGTTAAAGGAGATGATGA
TAAGAATGGTCAGTCACCAGATAAAATGATCTCTGGTCAATTTTAGGAAAGCTGAAAAAACCTGACCAAA
TGCGTCGTAAATTCTATGCTTAGAAAGACTCGGTGCCAGTGTAATACCTAAGATATGGTTTTTATTTCCA
TATCTGTTCGAAAACTTAGAAATAACAAGTTCAACAATAACCAGGGACTTTAAATATCGGATCCTTGTCG
GGAAGATGCGTGATCTGATCCTTCAACTCAGCAAAAGTTCGATTTATTCAACAAAGCCGCCGTCCCGTCA
AGTCAGCGTAATGCTCTGCCAGTGTTACAACCAATTAACCAATTCTGATTAGAAAAACTCATCGAGCATC
AAATGAAACTGCAATTTATTCATATCAGGATTATCAATACCATATTTTTGAAAAAGCCGTTTCTGTAATG
AAGGAGAAAACTCACCGAGGCAGTTCCATAGGATGGCAAGATCCTGGTATCGGTCTGCGATTCCGACTCG
TCCAACATCAATACAACCTATTAATTTCCCCTCGTCAAAAATAAGGTTATCAAGTGAGAAATCACCATGA
GTGACGACTGAATCCGGTGAGAATGGCAAAAGCTTATGCATTTCTTTCCAGACTTGTTCAACAGGCCAGC
CATTACGCTCGTCATCAAAATCACTCGCATCAACCAAACCGTTATTCATTCGTGATTGCGCCTGAGCGAG
ACGAAATACGCGATCGCTGTTAAAAGGACAATTACAAACAGGAATCGAATGCAACCGGCGCAGGAACACT
GCCAGCGCATCAACAATATTTTCACCTGAATCAGGATATTCTTCTAATACCTGGAATGCTGTTTTCCCGG
GGATCGCAGTGGTGAGTAACCATGCATCATCAGGAGTACGGATAAAATGCTTGATGGTCGGAAGAGGCAT
AAATTCCGTCAGCCAGTTTAGTCTGACCATCTCATCTGTAACATCATTGGCAACGCTACCTTTGCCATGT
TTCAGAAACAACTCTGGCGCATCGGGCTTCCCATACAATCGATAG
Features (pLannotate 1.2.2; 8 found; start..end, strand, type, name):
    251..403     -  CDS            tetR (fragment): TETR1_ECOLX - Experimental evidence at protein level: Swiss-Prot protein existence level 1. TetR is the repressor of the tetracycline resistance element; its N-terminal region forms a helix-turn-helix structure and binds DNA. Binding of tetracycline to TetR reduces the repressor affinity for the tetracycline resistance gene (tetA) promoter operator sites. From Escherichia coli.
    423..1571    -  CDS            trfA: trans-acting replication protein that binds to and activates oriV
   1843..2214    -  CDS            traJ: oriT-recognizing protein; traJ
   2247..2356    -  oriT           oriT: incP origin of transfer
   2502..3209    +  rep_origin     oriV: incP origin of replication
   3448..4036    +  rep_origin     ori: high-copy-number ColE1/pMB1/pBR322/pUC origin of replication
  19005..19037   +  CDS            gp41 peptide (fragment): antigenic peptide corresponding to amino acids 655 to 669 of the HIV envelope protein gp41 (Lutje Hulsik et al., 2013) recognized by the 2H10 single-chain llama nanobody
  24479..119     -  CDS            KanR (across the origin): aminoglycoside phosphotransferase; aph(3')-Ia; confers resistance to kanamycin in bacteria or G418 (Geneticin®) in eukaryotes
