[The description below was written by a language model from this plasmid's Addgene catalogue record and pLannotate feature annotations shown in this document.]
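Description:
pAWP78-PVCpnf_pvc13-MoonTag is a large (about 25 kb) bacterial expression plasmid built on the pAWP78 backbone that carries the Photorhabdus asymbiotica PVCpnf locus, which encodes a Photorhabdus virulence cassette, an extracellular contractile injection system resembling a phage tail. The record states that it produces PVC particles retargeted with MoonTag. In this design the pvc13 gene, which encodes the tail fibre responsible for target-cell recognition, has been modified to carry the MoonTag epitope. The one annotated payload feature, a short HIV gp41 peptide fragment recognised by the 2H10 llama nanobody, corresponds to that MoonTag insertion. Particles displaying the epitope would be expected to bind cells that present the matching nanobody on their surface.

The backbone is a broad-host-range incP-type vector. It carries oriV with its trans-acting replication protein trfA, along with oriT and traJ, which allow mobilisation by conjugation. A ColE1/pUC-type origin is also annotated, although the catalogue lists the plasmid as low copy. Selection is by kanamycin through an aph(3')-Ia gene that spans the sequence origin, and a short tetR fragment appears to be a backbone remnant.

The automated annotation covers only the backbone and the epitope. Roughly 20 kb containing the PVC structural and accessory genes is unannotated, and the record does not state which promoter drives the operon or which PVC genes are included. The insert was assembled by Gibson cloning. The plasmid is used to produce engineered PVC particles in E. coli for programmable, receptor-directed protein delivery experiments.
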