Addgene plasmid #198299: pAWP78-PVCpnf_pvc13-MoonTag
Purpose: Produces PVCs retargeted with MoonTag
Depositing lab: Feng Zhang. Depositing organization: Broad Institute. Publication: Programmable protein delivery with a bacterial contractile injection system. Kreitz J, Friedrich MJ, Guru A, Lash B, Saito M, Macrae RK, Zhang F. Nature. 2023 Apr;616(7956):357-364. doi: 10.1038/s41586-023-05870-7. Epub 2023 Mar 29. PubMed 36991127.
Backbone
  Vector backbone: pAWP78
  Vector type: Bacterial Expression
Growth in bacteria
  Bacterial resistance: Kanamycin, 50 μg/mL
  Growth temperature: 37°C
  Growth strain: DH5alpha
  Copy number: Low Copy
Gene/Insert
  Gene/Insert name: PVCpnf_pvc13-MoonTag
  Species: Photorhabdus asymbiotica
  Cloning method: Gibson Cloning
Terms and licenses: Academic/Nonprofit Terms; Industry Terms: Not Available to Industry
How to cite: pAWP78-PVCpnf_pvc13-MoonTag was a gift from Feng Zhang (Addgene plasmid # 198299 ; http://n2t.net/addgene:198299 ; RRID:Addgene_198299)
